Addgene plasmid #209562: pEGFP-C1-SHTN1LRRR>GGG
Purpose: Mammalian expression of Shtn1 long isoform with RG mutation
Depositing lab: Sika Zheng. Depositing organization: University of California, Riverside. Publication: Axonogenesis Is Coordinated by Neuron-Specific Alternative Splicing Programming and Splicing Regulator PTBP2. Zhang M, Ergin V, Lin L, Stork C, Chen L, Zheng S. Neuron. 2019 Feb 20;101(4):690-706.e10. doi: 10.1016/j.neuron.2019.01.022. Epub 2019 Feb 4. PubMed 30733148.
Backbone
  Vector backbone: pEGFP-C1
  Vector type: Mammalian Expression
Growth in bacteria
  Bacterial resistance: Kanamycin, 50 μg/mL
  Growth temperature: 37°C
  Growth strain: DH5alpha
  Copy number: High Copy
Gene/Insert
  Gene/Insert name: Shtn1 long isoform with RG mutation (alt name: Shootin1; mKIAA1598; 4930506M07Rik)
  Species: M. musculus (mouse)
  Mutation: RRR to GGG
  Entrez Gene: 4930506M07Rik (a.k.a. KIAA1598, Kiaa1598, Shootin1, mKIAA1598)
  Cloning method: Ligation Independent Cloning
Terms and licenses: Academic/Nonprofit Terms; Industry Terms: Not Available to Industry
How to cite: pEGFP-C1-SHTN1LRRR>GGG was a gift from Sika Zheng (Addgene plasmid # 209562 ; http://n2t.net/addgene:209562 ; RRID:Addgene_209562)
