[The description below was written by a language model from this plasmid's Addgene catalogue record and pLannotate feature annotations shown in this document.]
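Description:
pEGFP-C1-SHTN1LRRR>GGG is a mammalian expression plasmid of about 6.6 kb, built on the pEGFP-C1 backbone, that produces the long isoform of mouse Shootin1 (Shtn1, also known as Kiaa1598) carrying an RRR-to-GGG substitution. The human cytomegalovirus immediate early enhancer and promoter drive an EGFP coding sequence, which is followed by a short remnant of the multiple cloning site and then directly by the Shtn1 open reading frame. This layout is consistent with an N-terminal EGFP fusion, as expected for a C1-type vector. An SV40 polyadenylation signal terminates the transcript. The insert was introduced by ligation-independent cloning. The record does not give the position of the three mutated arginines within the protein or the functional rationale for replacing them.

The plasmid is propagated in E. coli at high copy from a ColE1/pUC-type origin and selected with kanamycin. The Tn5 aminoglycoside phosphotransferase (NeoR/KanR) gene sits downstream of both a bacterial bla promoter and the SV40 enhancer/early promoter and ends with an HSV TK polyadenylation signal, so the same marker confers kanamycin resistance in bacteria and can provide G418 resistance in transfected mammalian cells. An f1 origin allows single-stranded DNA production. The short annotated fragments of SV40 large T antigen, ble and the bGH poly(A) signal appear to be residual backbone sequence rather than functional elements.

Shootin1 is involved in neuronal polarization, growth cone clutch engagement and axon outgrowth. The construct allows fluorescent visualisation of the mutant long isoform in transfected cells, presumably for comparison with the wild-type protein in studies of isoform-specific function during axonogenesis.
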