Features (pLannotate 1.2.2; 15 found; start..end, strand, type, name):
     61..364     +  enhancer       CMV enhancer: human cytomegalovirus immediate early enhancer
    365..568     +  promoter       CMV promoter: human cytomegalovirus (CMV) immediate early promoter
    613..1329    +  CDS            EGFP: EGFP is a basic (constitutively fluorescent) green fluorescent protein published in 1996, derived from Aequorea victoria. It is reported to be a rapidly-maturing weak dimer with moderate acid sensitivity.
   1330..1350    +  misc_feature   MCS (fragment): multiple cloning site
   1351..3240    +  CDS            Shtn1: SHOT1_MOUSE - Also known as Kiaa1598. Experimental evidence at protein level: Swiss-Prot protein existence level 1. Involved in the generation of internal asymmetric signals required for neuronal polarization and neurite outgrowth (PubMed:23864681). Mediates netrin-1-induced F-actin-substrate coupling or 'clutch engagement' within the axon growth cone through activation of CDC42, RAC1 and PAK1-dependent signaling pathway, thereby converting the F-actin retrograde flow into traction forces, concomitantly with filopodium extension and axon outgrowth. Plays a role in cytoskeletal organization by
   3270..3354    +  CDS            large T antigen (fragment): large T antigen from SV40 (simian virus 40)
   3377..3498    +  polyA_signal   SV40 poly(A) signal: SV40 polyadenylation signal
   3532..3960    -  rep_origin     f1 ori (sequence partly withheld): f1 bacteriophage origin of replication; arrow indicates direction of (+) strand synthesis
   3987..4091    +  promoter       AmpR promoter: bla
   4093..4450    +  promoter       SV40 promoter: SV40 enhancer and early promoter
   4485..5279    +  CDS            NeoR/KanR: aminoglycoside phosphotransferase from Tn5; aph(3')-II (or nptII); confers resistance to neomycin, kanamycin, and G418 (Geneticin®)
   5300..5452    +  CDS            ble (fragment): BLE_KLEPN - Experimental evidence at protein level: Swiss-Prot protein existence level 1. Binding protein with a strong affinity to the bleomycin family of antibiotics. Binds to CL990; an antimitotic-antibiotic compound. From Klebsiella pneumoniae.
   5511..5558    +  polyA_signal   HSV TK poly(A) signal: herpes simplex virus thymidine kinase polyadenylation signal (Cole and Stacy, 1985)
   5649..5665    -  polyA_signal   bGH poly(A) signal (fragment): bovine growth hormone polyadenylation signal
   5887..6475    +  rep_origin     ori: high-copy-number ColE1/pMB1/pBR322/pUC origin of replication
>Addgene plasmid #209562 | pEGFP-C1-SHTN1LRRR>GGG | addgene full sequence | sequence record 424735 | Addgene NGS Result
TAGTTATTAATAGTAATCAATTACGGGGTCATTAGTTCATAGCCCATATATGGAGTTCCGCGTTACATAA
CTTACGGTAAATGGCCCGCCTGGCTGACCGCCCAACGACCCCCGCCCATTGACGTCAATAATGACGTATG
TTCCCATAGTAACGCCAATAGGGACTTTCCATTGACGTCAATGGGTGGAGTATTTACGGTAAACTGCCCA
CTTGGCAGTACATCAAGTGTATCATATGCCAAGTACGCCCCCTATTGACGTCAATGACGGTAAATGGCCC
GCCTGGCATTATGCCCAGTACATGACCTTATGGGACTTTCCTACTTGGCAGTACATCTACGTATTAGTCA
TCGCTATTACCATGGTGATGCGGTTTTGGCAGTACATCAATGGGCGTGGATAGCGGTTTGACTCACGGGG
ATTTCCAAGTCTCCACCCCATTGACGTCAATGGGAGTTTGTTTTGGCACCAAAATCAACGGGACTTTCCA
AAATGTCGTAACAACTCCGCCCCATTGACGCAAATGGGCGGTAGGCGTGTACGGTGGGAGGTCTATATAA
GCAGAGCTGGTTTAGTGAACCGTCAGATCCGCTAGCGCTACCGGTCGCCACCATGGTGAGCAAGGGCGAG
GAGCTGTTCACCGGGGTGGTGCCCATCCTGGTCGAGCTGGACGGCGACGTAAACGGCCACAAGTTCAGCG
TGTCCGGCGAGGGCGAGGGCGATGCCACCTACGGCAAGCTGACCCTGAAGTTCATCTGCACCACCGGCAA
GCTGCCCGTGCCCTGGCCCACCCTCGTGACCACCCTGACCTACGGCGTGCAGTGCTTCAGCCGCTACCCC
GACCACATGAAGCAGCACGACTTCTTCAAGTCCGCCATGCCCGAAGGCTACGTCCAGGAGCGCACCATCT
TCTTCAAGGACGACGGCAACTACAAGACCCGCGCCGAGGTGAAGTTCGAGGGCGACACCCTGGTGAACCG
CATCGAGCTGAAGGGCATCGACTTCAAGGAGGACGGCAACATCCTGGGGCACAAGCTGGAGTACAACTAC
AACAGCCACAACGTCTATATCATGGCCGACAAGCAGAAGAACGGCATCAAGGTGAACTTCAAGATCCGCC
ACAACATCGAGGACGGCAGCGTGCAGCTCGCCGACCACTACCAGCAGAACACCCCCATCGGCGACGGCCC
CGTGCTGCTGCCCGACAACCACTACCTGAGCACCCAGTCCGCCCTGAGCAAAGACCCCAACGAGAAGCGC
GATCACATGGTCCTGCTGGAGTTCGTGACCGCCGCCGGGATCACTCTCGGCATGGACGAGCTGTACAAGT
CCGGACTCAGATCTCGAGCTAACAGCTCGGACGAGGAGAAGCAGCTGCAGCTCATCACCAGCTTGAAGGA
GCAAGCCATTGGCGAATATGAAGACCTTCGAGCAGAGAACCAGAAAACAAAGGAGAAGTGTGACAAAATT
AGGCAAGAACGAGATGAAGCTGTTAAAAAACTGGAAGAGTTTCAGAAAATTTCACATATGGTTATAGAGG
AGGTGAATTTCATGCAGAACCATCTTGAAATAGAGAAGACATGTCGAGAGAGCGCTGAAGCCTTGGCGAC
AAAGCTAAATAAAGAAAATAAAACACTGAAAAGAATCAGCATGCTATACATGGCCAAACTGGGGCCAGAC
GTAATTACAGAGGAGATAAACATTGATGATGATGACCCAGCCACCGACACAGATGCTGCGGCTGAGACCT
GTGTGTCTGTTCAGTGTCAGAAGCAAATCAAAGAACTTCGAGATCAAATTGTGTCTGTTCAGGAAGAAAA
GAAGGTGTTAGCCATCGAGCTGGAAAACCTCAAGAGCAAACTCGGGGAGGTGATGGAGGAGGTAAATAAA
GTTAAGCAAGAAAAAGCTGTTTTAAATTCAGAAGTCCTTGAGCAGAGGAAAGTCTTAGAAAAATGCAACA
GAGTGTCCATGTTGGCTGTTGAAGAGTATGAGGAACTGCAAGTGAACCTGGAACTGGAGAAGGACCTTCG
CAAGAAAGCAGAGTCTTTTGCACAAGAGATGTTCATTGAACAAAACAAACTGAAGAGACAAAGCCACCTT
CTGCTGCAGAGCTCCCTTCCTGACCAGCAGCTTTTGAAAGCTTTAGACGAAAACGCAAAACTTATCCAGC
AGCTTGAAGAAGAGAGGATCCAGCATCAGAAAAAGGTCAAAGAGCTGGAGGAGCGGCTGGAGAATGAAGC
ACTTCACAAAGAGATCCATAACCTCAGACAACAGCTGGAGCTTCTGGAAGACGACAAGAGGGAGCTAGAG
CAGAAATACCAGAGCTCGGAGGAGAAGGCCCGGAACCTGAAGCATTCAGTGGATGAACTTCAGAAGCGAG
TGAACCAGTCTGAGAATTCGGTACCTCCCCCGCCTCCTCCTCCTCCACCTCTCCCCCCTCCACCTCCCAA
TCCAATCCGGTCCCTCATGTCTATGATCCGGAAGCGATCTCACCCCAGTGGCAATAGTGCTAAGAAAGAA
AAGACAACTCAGCCAGAGACAGCTGAGGAAGTCACAGACCTGAAGAGGCAAGCAGTGGAAGAGATGATGG
ACAGAATTAAGAAGGGAGTTCATCTTAGACCGGTTAACCAGACAGCCAGACCCAAGGCAAAGCCAGACTC
TCTCAAGGGCTCAGAAAGTGCGGTGGATGAGCTGAAGGGAATCCTGGGGACACTTAACAAATCCACTAGT
TCGAGAAGCTTAAAATCCCTTGGCCCTGAGAACAGTGAAACTGAGTTAGAGAGGATTTTAGGAGGTGGCA
AGCTGACGGCAGAAGCAGATAGCAGTAGTCCTACCGGGATATTAGCCACCTCAGAGTCCAAGTCCATGCC
AGTGTTGGGTTCTGTATCCAGTGTAACAAAATCAGCCTTGAACAAGAAAACTCTGGAGGCAGAATTCAAC
AACCCGTGTCCCCTAACACCTGAGCCAGGTGAAGGGCCCCGTAAATTGGAAGGATGCACGAATCCCAAGG
TTACCTTTCAGCCTCCCAGTAAAGGTGGATACAGGAGAAAATGTGTGGGCAGTGAAAACCAAGCTGAGCC
AGTTGTAGTATTAGATCCTGTTTCCACACACGAACCCCAAACCAAAGACCAGGCTGCTGAAAAAGACCCA
ACTCAATTCGAGGAGGAGGGAGGTGAAACCCAACCAGAATACAAAGAAGACAGCGGTGGGAAAACAGGAG
AGACGGACAGTTCCAACTGCTGACCCGGGATCCACCGGATCTAGATAACTGATCATAATCAGCCATACCA
CATTTGTAGAGGTTTTACTTGCTTTAAAAAACCTCCCACACCTCCCCCTGAACCTGAAACATAAAATGAA
TGCAATTGTTGTTGTTAACTTGTTTATTGCAGCTTATAATGGTTACAAATAAAGCAATAGCATCACAAAT
TTCACAAATAAAGCATTTTTTTCACTGCATTCTAGTTGTGGTTTGTCCAAACTCATCAATGTATCTTAAC
GCGTAAATTGTAAGCGTTAATATTTTGTTAAAATTCGCGTTAAATTTTTGTTAAATCAGCTCATTTTTTA
ACCAATAGGCCGAAATCGGCAAAATCCCTTATAAATCAAAAGAATAGACCGAGATAGGGT
[37 nt withheld, positions 3631-3667]
AAAGAACGTGGACTCCAACGTCAAAGG
[49 nt withheld, positions 3695-3743]
T
[91 nt withheld, positions 3745-3835]
G
[124 nt withheld, positions 3837-3960]
CAGGTGGCACTTTTCGGGGAAATGTGCGCGGAACCCCTATTTGTTTATTTTTCTAAATACATTCAAATAT
GTATCCGCTCATGAGACAATAACCCTGATAAATGCTTCAATAATATTGAAAAAGGAAGAGTCCTGAGGCG
GAAAGAACCAGCTGTGGAATGTGTGTCAGTTAGGGTGTGGAAAGTCCCCAGGCTCCCCAGCAGGCAGAAG
TATGCAAAGCATGCATCTCAATTAGTCAGCAACCAGGTGTGGAAAGTCCCCAGGCTCCCCAGCAGGCAGA
AGTATGCAAAGCATGCATCTCAATTAGTCAGCAACCATAGTCCCGCCCCTAACTCCGCCCATCCCGCCCC
TAACTCCGCCCAGTTCCGCCCATTCTCCGCCCCATGGCTGACTAATTTTTTTTATTTATGCAGAGGCCGA
GGCCGCCTCGGCCTCTGAGCTATTCCAGAAGTAGTGAGGAGGCTTTTTTGGAGGCCTAGGCTTTTGCAAA
GATCGATCAAGAGACAGGATGAGGATCGTTTCGCATGATTGAACAAGATGGATTGCACGCAGGTTCTCCG
GCCGCTTGGGTGGAGAGGCTATTCGGCTATGACTGGGCACAACAGACAATCGGCTGCTCTGATGCCGCCG
TGTTCCGGCTGTCAGCGCAGGGGCGCCCGGTTCTTTTTGTCAAGACCGACCTGTCCGGTGCCCTGAATGA
ACTGCAAGACGAGGCAGCGCGGCTATCGTGGCTGGCCACGACGGGCGTTCCTTGCGCAGCTGTGCTCGAC
GTTGTCACTGAAGCGGGAAGGGACTGGCTGCTATTGGGCGAAGTGCCGGGGCAGGATCTCCTGTCATCTC
ACCTTGCTCCTGCCGAGAAAGTATCCATCATGGCTGATGCAATGCGGCGGCTGCATACGCTTGATCCGGC
TACCTGCCCATTCGACCACCAAGCGAAACATCGCATCGAGCGAGCACGTACTCGGATGGAAGCCGGTCTT
GTCGATCAGGATGATCTGGACGAAGAGCATCAGGGGCTCGCGCCAGCCGAACTGTTCGCCAGGCTCAAGG
CGAGCATGCCCGACGGCGAGGATCTCGTCGTGACCCATGGCGATGCCTGCTTGCCGAATATCATGGTGGA
AAATGGCCGCTTTTCTGGATTCATCGACTGTGGCCGGCTGGGTGTGGCGGACCGCTATCAGGACATAGCG
TTGGCTACCCGTGATATTGCTGAAGAGCTTGGCGGCGAATGGGCTGACCGCTTCCTCGTGCTTTACGGTA
TCGCCGCTCCCGATTCGCAGCGCATCGCCTTCTATCGCCTTCTTGACGAGTTCTTCTGAGCGGGACTCTG
GGGTTCGAAATGACCGACCAAGCGACGCCCAACCTGCCATCACGAGATTTCGATTCCACCGCCGCCTTCT
ATGAAAGGTTGGGCTTCGGAATCGTTTTCCGGGACGCCGGCTGGATGATCCTCCAGCGCGGGGATCTCAT
GCTGGAGTTCTTCGCCCACCCTAGGGGGAGGCTAACTGAAACACGGAAGGAGACAATACCGGAAGGAACC
CGCGCTATGACGGCAATAAAAAGACAGAATAAAACGCACGGTGTTGGGTCGTTTGTTCATAAACGCGGGG
TTCGGTCCCAGGGCTGGCACTCTGTCGATACCCCACCGAGACCCCATTGGGGCCAATACGCCCGCGTTTC
TTCCTTTTCCCCACCCCACCCCCCAAGTTCGGGTGAAGGCCCAGGGCTCGCAGCCAACGTCGGGGCGGCA
GGCCCTGCCATAGCCTCAGGTTACTCATATATACTTTAGATTGATTTAAAACTTCATTTTTAATTTAAAA
GGATCTAGGTGAAGATCCTTTTTGATAATCTCATGACCAAAATCCCTTAACGTGAGTTTTCGTTCCACTG
AGCGTCAGACCCCGTAGAAAAGATCAAAGGATCTTCTTGAGATCCTTTTTTTCTGCGCGTAATCTGCTGC
TTGCAAACAAAAAAACCACCGCTACCAGCGGTGGTTTGTTTGCCGGATCAAGAGCTACCAACTCTTTTTC
CGAAGGTAACTGGCTTCAGCAGAGCGCAGATACCAAATACTGTTCTTCTAGTGTAGCCGTAGTTAGGCCA
CCACTTCAAGAACTCTGTAGCACCGCCTACATACCTCGCTCTGCTAATCCTGTTACCAGTGGCTGCTGCC
AGTGGCGATAAGTCGTGTCTTACCGGGTTGGACTCAAGACGATAGTTACCGGATAAGGCGCAGCGGTCGG
GCTGAACGGGGGGTTCGTGCACACAGCCCAGCTTGGAGCGAACGACCTACACCGAACTGAGATACCTACA
GCGTGAGCTATGAGAAAGCGCCACGCTTCCCGAAGGGAGAAAGGCGGACAGGTATCCGGTAAGCGGCAGG
GTCGGAACAGGAGAGCGCACGAGGGAGCTTCCAGGGGGAAACGCCTGGTATCTTTATAGTCCTGTCGGGT
TTCGCCACCTCTGACTTGAGCGTCGATTTTTGTGATGCTCGTCAGGGGGGCGGAGCCTATGGAAAAACGC
CAGCAACGCGGCCTTTTTACGGTTCCTGGCCTTTTGCTGGCCTTTTGCTCACATGTTCTTTCCTGCGTTA
TCCCCTGATTCTGTGGATAACCGTATTACCGCCATGCAT
